>Addgene plasmid #71303 | pPNT6-eGFP | addgene full sequence | sequence record 130367 | Addgene assembled full plasmid sequence
GCGGCCGCACGCGTCGACAGCGTTTAAACGAGGTACCAGTGGCGCGCCGGCATAACTTCGTATAGCATAC
ATTATACGAAGTTATAGGCCTGCAGGTCAATTCTACCGGGTAGGGGAGGCGCTTTTCCCAAGGCAGTCTG
GAGCATGCGCTTTAGCAGCCCCGCTGGCACTTGGCGCTACACAAGTGGCCTCTGGCCTCGCACACATTCC
ACATCCACCGGTAGCGCCAACCGGCTCCGTTCTTTGGTGGCCCCTTCGCGCCACCTTCTACTCCTCCCCT
AGTCAGGAAGTTCCCCCCCGCCCCGCAGCTCGCGTCGTGCAGGACGTGACAAATGGAAGTAGCACGTCTC
ACTAGTCTCGTGCAGATGGACAGCACCGCTGAGCAATGGAAGCGGGTAGGCCTTTGGGGCAGCGGCCAAT
AGCAGCTTTGCTCCTTCGCTTTCTGGGCTCAGAGGCTGGGAAGGGGTGGGTCCGGGGGCGGGCTCAGGGG
CGGGCTCAGGGGCGGGGCGGGCGCGAAGGTCCTCCCGAGGCCCGGCATTCTCGCACGCTTCAAAAGCGCA
CGTCTGCCGCGCTGTTCTCCTCTTCCTCATCTCCGGGCCTTTCGACCTGCAGCCAATATGGGATCGGCCA
TTGAACAAGATGGATTGCACGCAGGTTCTCCGGCCGCTTGGGTGGAGAGGCTATTCGGCTATGACTGGGC
ACAACAGACAATCGGCTGCTCTGATGCCGCCGTGTTCCGGCTGTCAGCGCAGGGGCGCCCGGTTCTTTTT
GTCAAGACCGACCTGTCCGGTGCCCTGAATGAACTGCAGGACGAGGCAGCGCGGCTATCGTGGCTGGCCA
CGACGGGCGTTCCTTGCGCAGCTGTGCTCGACGTTGTCACTGAAGCGGGAAGGGACTGGCTGCTATTGGG
CGAAGTGCCGGGGCAGGATCTCCTGTCATCTCACCTTGCTCCTGCCGAGAAAGTATCCATCATGGCTGAT
GCAATGCGGCGGCTGCATACGCTTGATCCGGCTACCTGCCCATTCGACCACCAAGCGAAACATCGCATCG
AGCGAGCACGTACTCGGATGGAAGCCGGTCTTGTCGATCAGGATGATCTGGACGAAGAGCATCAGGGGCT
CGCGCCAGCCGAACTGTTCGCCAGGCTCAAGGCGCGCATGCCCGACGGCGATGATCTCGTCGTGACCCAT
GGCGATGCCTGCTTGCCGAATATCATGGTGGAAAATGGCCGCTTTTCTGGATTCATCGACTGTGGCCGGC
TGGGTGTGGCGGACCGCTATCAGGACATAGCGTTGGCTACCCGTGATATTGCTGAAGAGCTTGGCGGCGA
ATGGGCTGACCGCTTCCTCGTGCTTTACGGTATCGCCGCTCCCGATTCGCAGCGCATCGCCTTCTATCGC
CTTCTTGACGAGTTCTTCTGAGGGGATCGATCCGTCCTGTAAGTCTGCAGAAATTGATGATCTATTAAAC
AATAAAGATGTCCACTAAAATGGAAGTTTTTCCTGTCATACTTTGTTAAGAAGGGTGAGAACAGAGTACC
TACATTTTGAATGGAAGGATTGGAGCTACGGGGGTGGGGGTGGGGTGGGATTAGATAAATGCCTGCTCTT
TACTGAAGGCTCTTTACTATTGCTTTATGATAATGTTTCATAGTTGGATATCATAATTTAAACAAGCAAA
ACCAAATTAAGGGCCAGCTCATTCCTCCCACTCATGATCTATAGATCTATAGATCTCTCGTGGGATCATT
GTTTTTCTCTTGATTCCCACTTTGTGGTTCTAAGTACTGTGGTTTCCAAATGTGTCAGTTTCATAGCCTG
AAGAACGAGATCAGCAGCCTCTGTTCCACATACACTTCATTCTCAGTATTGTTTTGCCAAGTTCTAATTC
CATCAGAAGCTGACTCTAGAGTCGACTAGTAATCAATTACGGGGTCATTAGTTCATAGCCCATATATGGA
GTTCCGCGTTACATAACTTACGGTAAATGGCCCGCCTGGCTGACCGCCCAACGACCCCCGCCCATTGACG
TCAATAATGACGTATGTTCCCATAGTAACGCCAATAGGGACTTTCCATTGACGTCAATGGGTGGAGTATT
TACGGTAAACTGCCCACTTGGCAGTACATCAAGTGTATCATATGCCAAGTACGCCCCCTATTGACGTCAA
TGACGGTAAATGGCCCGCCTGGCATTATGCCCAGTACATGACCTTATGGGACTTTCCTACTTGGCAGTAC
ATCTACGTATTAGTCATCGCTATTACCATGGTGATGCGGTTTTGGCAGTACATCAATGGGCGTGGATAGC
GGTTTGACTCACGGGGATTTCCAAGTCTCCACCCCATTGACGTCAATGGGAGTTTGTTTTGGCACCAAAA
TCAACGGGACTTTCCAAAATGTCGTAACAACTCCGCCCCATTGACGCAAATGGGCGGTAGGCGTGTACGG
TGGGAGGTCTATATAAGCAGAGCTGGTTTAGTGAACCGTCAGATCCGCTAGCGCTACCGGTCGCCACCAT
GGTGAGCAAGGGCGAGGAGCTGTTCACCGGGGTGGTGCCCATCCTGGTCGAGCTGGACGGCGACGTAAAC
GGCCACAAGTTCAGCGTGTCCGGCGAGGGCGAGGGCGATGCCACCTACGGCAAGCTGACCCTGAAGTTCA
TCTGCACCACCGGCAAGCTGCCCGTGCCCTGGCCCACCCTCGTGACCACCCTGACCTACGGCGTGCAGTG
CTTCAGCCGCTACCCCGACCACATGAAGCAGCACGACTTCTTCAAGTCCGCCATGCCCGAAGGCTACGTC
CAGGAGCGCACCATCTTCTTCAAGGACGACGGCAACTACAAGACCCGCGCCGAGGTGAAGTTCGAGGGCG
ACACCCTGGTGAACCGCATCGAGCTGAAGGGCATCGACTTCAAGGAGGACGGCAACATCCTGGGGCACAA
GCTGGAGTACAACTACAACAGCCACAACGTCTATATCATGGCCGACAAGCAGAAGAACGGCATCAAGGTG
AACTTCAAGATCCGCCACAACATCGAGGACGGCAGCGTGCAGCTCGCCGACCACTACCAGCAGAACACCC
CCATCGGCGACGGCCCCGTGCTGCTGCCCGACAACCACTACCTGAGCACCCAGTCCGCCCTGAGCAAAGA
CCCCAACGAGAAGCGCGATCACATGGTCCTGCTGGAGTTCGTGACCGCCGCCGGGATCACTCTCGGCATG
GACGAGCTGTACAAGTCCGGACTCAGATCATAATCAGCCATACCACATTTGTAGAGGTTTTACTTGCTTT
AAAAAACCTCCCACACCTCCCCCTGAACCTGAAACATAAAATGAATGCAATTGTTGTTGTTAACTTGTTT
ATTGCAGCTTATAATGGTTACAAATAAAGCAATAGCATCACAAATTTCACAAATAAAGCATTTTTTTCAC
TGCATTCTAGTTGTGGTTTGTCCAAACTCATCAATGTATCTTACTCGAGTCTAGTAGAGGCCTATAACTT
CGTATAGCATACATTATACGAAGTTATGCGCAGGATCCCCGGTTAACGCCTTAATTAACTCCTCGAGCAT
GCTAGCGTCGATTTAAATGCGAATTCTACCGGGTAGGGGAGGCGCTTTTCCCAAGGCAGTCTGGAGCATG
CGCTTTAGCAGCCCCGCTGGGCACTTGGCGCTACACAAGTGGCCTCTGGCCTCGCACACATTCCACATCC
ACCGGTAGGCGCCAACCGGCTCCGTTCTTTGGTGGCCCCTTCGCGCCACCTTCTACTCCTCCCCTAGTCA
GGAAGTTCCCCCCCGCCCCGCAGCTCGCGTCGTGCAGGACGTGACAAATGGAAGTAGCACGTCTCACTAG
TCTCGTGCAGATGGACAGCACCGCTGAGCAATGGAAGCGGGTAGGCCTTTGGGGCAGCGGCCAATAGCAG
CTTTGCTCCTTCGCTTTCTGGGCTCAGAGGCTGGGAAGGGGTGGGTCCGGGGGCGGGCTCAGGGGCGGGC
TCAGGGGCGGGGCGGGCGCCCGAAGGTCCTCCGGAGGCCCGGCATTCTGCACGCTTCAAAAGCGCACGTC
TGCCGCGCTGTTCTCCTCTTCCTCATCTCCGGGCCTTTCGACCTGCAGCGACCCGCTTAACAGCGTCAAC
AGCGTGCCGCAGATCTTGGTGGCGTGAAACTCCCGCACCTCTTCGGCAAGCGCCTTGTAGAAGCGCGTAT
GGCTTCGTACCCCTGCCATCAACACGCGTCTGCGTTCGACCAGGCTGCGCGTTCTCGCGGCCATAGCAAC
CGACGTACGGCGTTGCGCCCTCGCCGGCAGCAAGAAGCCACGGAAGTCCGCCTGGAGCAGAAAATGCCCA
CGCTACTGCGGGTTTATATAGACGGTCCTCACGGGATGGGGAAAACCACCACCACGCAACTGCTGGTGGC
CCTGGGTTCGCGCGACGATATCGTCTACGTACCCGAGCCGATGACTTACTGGCAGGTGCTGGGGGCTTCC
GAGACAATCGCGAACATCTACACCACACAACACCGCCTCGACCAGGGTGAGATATCGGCCGGGGACGCGG
CGGTGGTAATGACAAGCGCCCAGATAACAATGGGCATGCCTTATGCCGTGACCGACGCCGTTCTGGCTCC
TCATATCGGGGGGGAGGCTGGGAGCTCACATGCCCCGCCCCCGGCCCTCACCCTCATCTTCGACCGCCAT
CCCATCGCCGCCCTCCTGTGCTACCCGGCCGCGCGATACCTTATGGGCAGCATGACCCCCCAGGCCGTGC
TGGCGTTCGTGGCCCTCATCCCGCCGACCTTGCCCGGCACAAACATCGTGTTGGGGGCCCTTCCGGAGGA
CAGACACATCGACCGCCTGGCCAAACGCCAGCGCCCCGGCGAGCGGCTTGACCTGGCTATGCTGGCCGCG
ATTCGCCGCGTTTACGGGCTGCTTGCCAATACGGTGCGGTATCTGCAGGGCGGCGGGTCGTGGCGGGAGG
ATTGGGGACAGCTTTCGGGGACGGCCGTGCCGCCCCAGGGTGCCGAGCCCCAGAGCAACGCGGGCCCACG
ACCCCATATCGGGGACACGTTATTTACCCTGTTTCGGGCCCCCGAGTTGCTGGCCCCCAACGGCGACCTG
TACAACGTGTTTGCCTGGGCCTTGGACGTCTTGGCCAAACGCCTCCGTCCCATGCACGTCTTTATCCTGG
ATTACGACCAATCGCCCGCCGGCTGCCGGGACGCCCTGCTGCAACTTACCTCCGGGATGGTCCAGACCCA
CGTCACCACCCCCGGCTCCATACCGACGATCTGCGACCTGGCGCGCACGTTTGCCCGGGAGATGGGGGAG
GCTAACTGAAACACGGAAGGAGACAATACCGGAAGGAACCCGCGCTATGACGGCAATAAAAAGACAGAAT
AAAACGCACGGGTGTTGGGTCGTTTGTTCATAAACGCGGGGTTCGGTCCCAGGGCTGGCACTCTGTCGAT
ACCCCACCGAGACCCCATTGGGACCAATACGCCCGCGTTTCTTCCTTTTCCCCACCCCAACCCCCAAGTT
CGGGTGAAGGCCCAGGGCTCGCAGCCAACGTCGGGGCGGCAAGCCCTGCCATAGCCACGGGCCCCGTGGG
TTAGGGACGGGGTCCCCCATGGGGAATGGTTTATGGTTCGTGGGGGTTATTATTTTGGGCGTTGCGTGGG
GTCAGGTCCACGACTGGACTGAGCAGACAGACCCATGGTTTTTGGATGGCCTGGGCATGGACCGCATGTA
CTGGCGCGACACGAACACCGGGCGTCTGTGGCTGCCAAACACCCCCGACCCCCAAAAACCACCGCGCGGA
TTTCTGGCGCCGCCGGACGAACTAAACCTGACTACGGCATCTCTGCCCCTTCTTCGCTGGTACGAGGAGC
GCTTTTGTTTTGTATTGGTCACCACGGCCGAGTTTCCGCGGGACCCCGGCCAGGACCTGCAGAAATTGAT
GATCTATTAAACAATAAAGATGTCCACTAAAATGGAAGTTTTTCCTGTCATACTTTGTTAAGAAGGGTGA
GAACAGAGTACCTACATTTTGAATGGAAGGATTGGAGCTACGGGGGTGGGGGTGGGGTGGGATTAGATAA
ATGCCTGCTCTTTACTGAAGGCTCTTTACTATTGCTTTATGATAATGTTTCATAGTTGGATATCATAATT
TAAACAAGCAAAACCAAATTAAGGGCCAGCTCATTCCTCCCACTCATGATCTATAGATCTATAGATCTCT
CGTGGGATCATTGTTTTTCTCTTGATTCCCACTTTGTGGTTCTAAGTACTGTGGTTTCCAAATGTGTCAG
TTTCATAGCCTGAAGAACGAGATCAGCAGCCTCTGTTCCACATACACTTCATTCTCAGTATTGTTTTGCC
AAGTTCTAATTCCATCAGAAGCTTGGCACTGGCCGTCGTTTTACAACGTCGTGACTGGGAAAACCCTGGC
GTTACCCAACTTAATCGCCTTGCAGCACATCCCCCTTTCGCCAGCTGGCGTAATAGCGAAGAGGCCCGCA
CCGATCGCCCTTCCCAACAGTTGCGCAGCCTGAATGGCGAATGGCGCCTGATGCGGTATTTTCTCCTTAC
GCATCTGTGCGGTATTTCACACCGCATATGGTGCACTCTCAGTACAATCTGCTCTGATGCCGCATAGTTA
AGCCAGCCCCGACACCCGCCAACACCCGCTGACGCGCCCTGACGGGCTTGTCTGCTCCCGGCATCCGCTT
ACAGACAAGCTGTGACCGTCTCCGGGAGCTGCATGTGTCAGAGGTTTTCACCGTCATCACCGAAACGCGC
GAGACGAAAGGGCCTCGTGATACGCCTATTTTTATAGGTTAATGTCATGATAATAATGGTTTCTTAGACG
TCAGGTGGCACTTTTCGGGGAAATGTGCGCGGAACCCCTATTTGTTTATTTTTCTAAATACATTCAAATA
TGTATCCGCTCATGAGACAATAACCCTGATAAATGCTTCAATAATATTGAAAAAGGAAGAGTATGAGTAT
TCAACATTTCCGTGTCGCCCTTATTCCCTTTTTTGCGGCATTTTGCCTTCCTGTTTTTGCTCACCCAGAA
ACGCTGGTGAAAGTAAAAGATGCTGAAGATCAGTTGGGTGCACGAGTGGGTTACATCGAACTGGATCTCA
ACAGCGGTAAGATCCTTGAGAGTTTTCGCCCCGAAGAACGTTTTCCAATGATGAGCACTTTTAAAGTTCT
GCTATGTGGCGCGGTATTATCCCGTATTGACGCCGGGCAAGAGCAACTCGGTCGCCGCATACACTATTCT
CAGAATGACTTGGTTGAGTACTCACCAGTCACAGAAAAGCATCTTACGGATGGCATGACAGTAAGAGAAT
TATGCAGTGCTGCCATAACCATGAGTGATAACACTGCGGCCAACTTACTTCTGACAACGATCGGAGGACC
GAAGGAGCTAACCGCTTTTTTGCACAACATGGGGGATCATGTAACTCGCCTTGATCGTTGGGAACCGGAG
CTGAATGAAGCCATACCAAACGACGAGCGTGACACCACGATGCCTGTAGCAATGGCAACAACGTTGCGCA
AACTATTAACTGGCGAACTACTTACTCTAGCTTCCCGGCAACAATTAATAGACTGGATGGAGGCGGATAA
AGTTGCAGGACCACTTCTGCGCTCGGCCCTTCCGGCTGGCTGGTTTATTGCTGATAAATCTGGAGCCGGT
GAGCGTGGGTCTCGCGGTATCATTGCAGCACTGGGGCCAGATGGTAAGCCCTCCCGTATCGTAGTTATCT
ACACGACGGGGAGTCAGGCAACTATGGATGAACGAAATAGACAGATCGCTGAGATAGGTGCCTCACTGAT
TAAGCATTGGTAACTGTCAGACCAAGTTTACTCATATATACTTTAGATTGATTTAAAACTTCATTTTTAA
TTTAAAAGGATCTAGGTGAAGATCCTTTTTGATAATCTCATGACCAAAATCCCTTAACGTGAGTTTTCGT
TCCACTGAGCGTCAGACCCCGTAGAAAAGATCAAAGGATCTTCTTGAGATCCTTTTTTTCTGCGCGTAAT
CTGCTGCTTGCAAACAAAAAAACCACCGCTACCAGCGGTGGTTTGTTTGCCGGATCAAGAGCTACCAACT
CTTTTTCCGAAGGTAACTGGCTTCAGCAGAGCGCAGATACCAAATACTGTCCTTCTAGTGTAGCCGTAGT
TAGGCCACCACTTCAAGAACTCTGTAGCACCGCCTACATACCTCGCTCTGCTAATCCTGTTACCAGTGGC
TGCTGCCAGTGGCGATAAGTCGTGTCTTACCGGGTTGGACTCAAGACGATAGTTACCGGATAAGGCGCAG
CGGTCGGGCTGAACGGGGGGTTCGTGCACACAGCCCAGCTTGGAGCGAACGACCTACACCGAACTGAGAT
ACCTACAGCGTGAGCTATGAGAAAGCGCCACGCTTCCCGAAGGGAGAAAGGCGGACAGGTATCCGGTAAG
CGGCAGGGTCGGAACAGGAGAGCGCACGAGGGAGCTTCCAGGGGGAAACGCCTGGTATCTTTATAGTCCT
GTCGGGTTTCGCCACCTCTGACTTGAGCGTCGATTTTTGTGATGCTCGTCAGGGGGGCGGAGCCTATGGA
AAAACGCCAGCAACGCGGCCTTTTTACGGTTCCTGGCCTTTTGCTGGCCTTTTGCTCACATGTTCTTTCC
TGCGTTATCCCCTGATTCTGTGGATAACCGTATTACCGCCTTTGAGTGAGCTGATACCGCTCGCCGCAGC
CGAACGACCGAGCGCAGCGAGTCAGTGAGCGAGGAAGCGGAAGAGCGCCCAATACGCAAACCGCCTCTCC
CCGCGCGTTGGCCGATTCATTAATGCAGCTGGCACGACAGGTTTCCCGACTGGAAAGCGGGCAGTGAGCG
CAACGCAATTAATGTGAGTTAGCTCACTCATTAGGCACCCCAGGCTTTACACTTTATGCTTCCGGCTCGT
ATGTTGTGTGGAATTGTGAGCGGATAACAATTTCACACAGGAAACAGCTATGACCATGATTACGCCAAGC
TCGAAATTAACCCTCACTAAAGGGAACAAAAGCTGGAGCTCCACCGCGGTG
Features (pLannotate 1.2.2; 29 found; start..end, strand, type, name):
     52..85      +  protein_bind   loxP: Cre-mediated recombination occurs in the 8-bp core sequence (GCATACAT). Cre recombinase
    108..604     +  promoter       PGK promoter: mouse phosphoglycerate kinase 1 promoter
    618..1421    +  CDS            NeoR/KanR: aminoglycoside phosphotransferase from Tn5; aph(3')-II (or nptII); confers resistance to neomycin, kanamycin, and G418 (Geneticin®)
   1437..1898    +  polyA_signal   PGK poly(A) signal: mouse phosphoglycerate kinase 1 polyadenylation signal
   1967..2270    +  enhancer       CMV enhancer: human cytomegalovirus immediate early enhancer
   2271..2474    +  promoter       CMV promoter: human cytomegalovirus (CMV) immediate early promoter
   2519..3235    +  CDS            EGFP: EGFP is a basic (constitutively fluorescent) green fluorescent protein published in 1996, derived from Aequorea victoria. It is reported to be a rapidly-maturing weak dimer with moderate acid sensitivity.
   3246..3329    +  CDS            large T antigen (fragment): large T antigen from SV40 (simian virus 40)
   3352..3473    +  polyA_signal   SV40 poly(A) signal: SV40 polyadenylation signal
   3494..3527    +  protein_bind   loxP: Cre-mediated recombination occurs in the 8-bp core sequence (GCATACAT). Cre recombinase
   3601..4100    +  promoter       PGK promoter: mouse phosphoglycerate kinase 1 promoter
   4102..4120    +  promoter       Mini-TK promoter (fragment): minimal herpes simplex virus (HSV) thymidine kinase promoter
   4142..4177    +  5'UTR          HSV TK 5'-UTR (fragment): 5' untranslated region from the herpes simplex virus thymidine kinase gene
   4334..5329    +  CDS            ΔTK: truncated herpes simplex virus thymidine kinase (Salomon et al., 1995) confers sensitivity to nucleoside analogs such as acyclovir or ganciclovir
   5371..5419    +  polyA_signal   HSV TK poly(A) signal: herpes simplex virus thymidine kinase polyadenylation signal (Cole and Stacy, 1985)
   5619..5933    +  CDS            gH (fragment): GH_HHV11 - Experimental evidence at protein level: Swiss-Prot protein existence level 1. The heterodimer glycoprotein H-glycoprotein L is required for the fusion of viral and plasma membranes leading to virus entry into the host cell. Following initial binding to host receptor, membrane fusion is mediated by the fusion machinery composed of gB and the heterodimer gH/gL. May also be involved in the fusion between the virion envelope and the outer nuclear membrane during virion morphogenesis. From Human herpesvirus 1 (strain 17) (HHV-1) (Human herpes simplex virus 1).
   5937..6390    +  polyA_signal   PGK poly(A) signal: mouse phosphoglycerate kinase 1 polyadenylation signal
   6397..6551    +  CDS            lacZα (fragment): LacZα fragment of β-galactosidase; lacZ fragment
   6557..6656    -  misc_feature   bom (fragment): basis of mobility region from pBR322
   6758..6793    -  CDS            rop (fragment): Rop protein, which maintains plasmids at low copy number; rop
   6888..6992    +  promoter       AmpR promoter: bla
   6993..7853    +  CDS            AmpR: β-lactamase; bla; confers resistance to ampicillin, carbenicillin, and related antibiotics
   8024..8612    +  rep_origin     ori: high-copy-number ColE1/pMB1/pBR322/pUC origin of replication
   8795..8887    +  CDS            lacI (fragment): lac repressor; lacI; The lac repressor binds to the lac operator to inhibit transcription in E. coli. This inhibition can be relieved by adding lactose or isopropyl-β-D-thiogalactopyranoside (IPTG).
   8900..8921    +  protein_bind   CAP binding site: CAP binding activates transcription in the presence of cAMP. E. coli catabolite activator protein
   8936..8966    +  promoter       lac promoter: promoter for the E. coli lac operon
   8974..8990    +  protein_bind   lac operator: The lac repressor binds to the lac operator to inhibit transcription in E. coli. This inhibition can be relieved by adding lactose or isopropyl-β-D-thiogalactopyranoside (IPTG). lac repressor encoded by lacI
   9035..9053    +  promoter       T3 promoter: promoter for bacteriophage T3 RNA polymerase
   9066..8       +  misc_feature   MCS (fragment) (across the origin): pBluescript multiple cloning site
