[The description below was written by a language model from this plasmid's Addgene catalogue record and pLannotate feature annotations shown in this document.]
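Description:
pPNT6-eGFP is an empty gene-targeting backbone for homologous recombination in mammalian cells, built on the pPNT6 positive/negative selection vector with an added EGFP reporter. It is propagated in E. coli as a high-copy plasmid through a ColE1/pUC-type origin and an ampicillin resistance gene. The bacterial portion also retains remnants of cloning-vector sequence, including lac promoter/operator elements, a T3 promoter, a partial pBluescript polylinker, and fragments of lacZα, bom and rop. The assembled sequence (about 9.1 kb) closely matches the catalogued backbone size.

The payload is arranged as a floxed double cassette followed by a negative selection marker. Two loxP sites in the same orientation flank a mouse PGK promoter driving the neomycin phosphotransferase gene with a PGK polyadenylation signal, and a CMV enhancer/promoter driving EGFP with an SV40 polyadenylation signal. The record notes that the polylinker between the CMV promoter and EGFP was destroyed during construction. Downstream of the second loxP site, and so outside the floxed region, a second PGK promoter drives a herpes simplex virus thymidine kinase gene (annotated as the truncated ΔTK form) with TK and PGK polyadenylation signals. This gene confers sensitivity to nucleoside analogs such as ganciclovir.

In a targeting experiment, user-supplied homology arms would be cloned around the floxed cassette, although the record does not specify the cloning sites. Correctly recombined cells become G418-resistant and green fluorescent. In the usual logic of this design, random integrants that retain TK can be selected against. Later Cre expression excises the sequence between the loxP sites, removing both the neomycin marker and EGFP, so loss of fluorescence gives a visual readout of cassette removal.
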