Addgene plasmid #71303: pPNT6-eGFP
Purpose: (Empty Backbone) This vector can be used for homologous recombination and allows to obtain recombinant neomycin resistant fluorescent cells that can loose fluorescence after Cre expression
Depositing lab: Gian Luca Forni & Marco Musso. Depositing organization: E.O. Ospedali Galliera Genova.
Backbone
  Vector backbone: pPNT6
  Backbone size (bp): 9102
  Modifications to backbone: enhanced green fluorescent protein
  Vector type: Mammalian Expression, Cre/Lox
  Selectable markers: Neomycin (select with G418)
Growth in bacteria
  Bacterial resistance: Ampicillin, 100 μg/mL
  Growth temperature: 37°C
  Growth strain: DH5alpha
  Copy number: High Copy
Resource information
  A portion of this plasmid was derived from a plasmid made by: This plasmid was generated by Dr. Marco Musso. The GFP sequence in plasmid pPNT6 was obtained by PCR using pcDNA3-eGFP. Pcr product was cloned into bluescript. The polylinker region between the promoter and the eGFP coding region was destroyed.
Terms and licenses: Academic/Nonprofit Terms; Industry Terms: Not Available to Industry
How to cite: pPNT6-eGFP was a gift from Gian Luca Forni & Marco Musso (Addgene plasmid # 71303 ; http://n2t.net/addgene:71303 ; RRID:Addgene_71303)
