>Addgene plasmid #71303 | pPNT6-eGFP | addgene partial sequence | sequence record 129773 | CMV-F 5'-CGCAAATGGGCGGTAGGCGTG-3'
CTATATAAGCAGAGCTGGTTTAGTGAACCGTCAGATCCGCTAGCGCTACCGGTCGCCACCATGGTGAGCA
AGGGCGAGGAGCTGTTCACCGGGGTGGTGCCCATCCTGGTCGAGCTGGACGGCGACGTAAACGGCCACAA
GTTCAGCGTGTCCGGCGAGGGCGAGGGCGATGCCACCTACGGCAAGCTGACCCTGAAGTTCATCTGCACC
ACCGGCAAGCTGCCCGTGCCCTGGCCCACCCTCGTGACCACCCTGACCTACGGCGTGCAGTGCTTCAGCC
GCTACCCCGACCACATGAAGCAGCACGACTTCTTCAAGTCCGCCATGCCCGAAGGCTACGTCCAGGAGCG
CACCATCTTCTTCAAGGACGACGGCAACTACAAGACCCGCGCCGAGGTGAAGTTCGAGGGCGACACCCTG
GTGAACCGCATCGAGCTGAAGGGCATCGACTTCAAGGAGGACGGCAACATCCTGGGGCACAAGCTGGAGT
ACAACTACAACAGCCACAACGTCTATATCATGGCCGACAAGCAGAAGAACGGCATCAAGGTGAACTTCAA
GATCCGCCACAACATCGAGGACGGCAGCGTGCAGCTCGCCGACCACTACCAGCAGAACACCCCCATCGGC
GACGGCCCCGTGCTGCTGCCCGACAACCACTACCTGAGCACCCAGTCCGCCCTGAGCAAAGACCCCAACG
AGAAGCGCGATCACATGGTCCTGCTGGAGTTCGTGACCGCCGCCGGGATCACTCTCGGCATGGACGAGCT
GTACAAGTCCGGACTCAGATCATAATCAGCCATACCACATTTGTAGAGGTTTTACTTGCTTTAAAAAACC
TCCCACACCTCCCCCTGAACCTGAAACATAAAATGAATGCAATTGTTGTTGTTAACTTGTTTATTGCAGC
TTATAATGGTTACAAATAAAGCAATAGCATCACAAATTTCACAAATAAAGCATTTTTTTCACTGCATTCT
AGTTGTGGTTTGTCCAAACTCATCAATGTATCTTACTCGAGTCTAGTAGAGGCCTATAACTTCGTATAGC
ATACATTATACGAAGTTATGCGCAGGATCCCCGGTT
