>Addgene plasmid #71303 | pPNT6-eGFP | addgene partial sequence | sequence record 129774 | EBV-rev 5'-GTGGTTTGTCCAAACTCATC-3'
GTAGAGGCCTATAACTTCGTATAGCATACATTATACGAAGTTATGCGCAGGATCCCCGGTTAACGCCTTA
ATTAACTCCTCGAGCATGCTAGCGTCGATTTAAATGCGAATTCTACCGGGTAGGGGAGGCGCTTTTCCCA
AGGCAGTCTGGAGCATGCGCTTTAGCAGCCCCGCTGGGCACTTGGCGCTACACAAGTGGCCTCTGGCCTC
GCACACATTCCACATCCACCGGTAGGCGCCAACCGGCTCCGTTCTTTGGTGGCCCCTTCGCGCCACCTTC
TACTCCTCCCCTAGTCAGGAAGTTCCCCCCCGCCCCGCAGCTCGCGTCGTGCAGGACGTGACAAATGGAA
GTAGCACGTCTCACTAGTCTCGTGCAGATGGACAGCACCGCTGAGCAATGGAAGCGGGTAGGCCTTTGGG
GCAGCGGCCAATAGCAGCTTTGCTCCTTCGCTTTCTGGGCTCAGAGGCTGGGAAGGGGTGGGTCCGGGGG
CGGGCTCAGGGGCGGGCTCAGGGGCGGGGCGGGCGCCCGAAGGTCCTCCGGAGGCCCGGCATTCTGCACG
CTTCAAAAGCGCACGTCTGCCGCGCTGTTCTCCTCTTCCTCATCTCCGGGCCTTTCGACCTGCAGCGACC
CGCTTAACAGCGTCAACAGCGTGCCGCAGATCTTGGTGGCGTGAAACTCCCGCACCTCTTCGGCAAGCGC
CTTGTAGAAGCGCGTATGGCTTCGTACCCCTGCCATCAACACGCGTCTGCGTTCGACCAGGCTGCGCGTT
CTCGCGGCCATAGCAACCGACGTACGGCGTTGCGCCCTCGCCGGCAGCAAGAAGCCACGGAAGTCCGCCT
GGAGCAGAAAATGCCCACGCTACTGCGGGTTTATATAGACGGTCCTCACGGGATGGGG
