>Addgene plasmid #71303 | pPNT6-eGFP | addgene partial sequence | sequence record 130366 | TK-pA-R2 5'-GGTGGGGAAAAGGAAGAAAC-3'
GTGGGGTATCGACAGAGTGCCAGCCCTGGGACCGAACCCCGCGTTTATGAACAAACGACCCAACACCCGT
GCGTTTTATTCTGTCTTTTTATTGCCGTCATAGCGCGGGTTCCTTCCGGTATTGTCTCCTTCCGTGTTTC
AGTTAGCCTCCCCCATCTCCCGGGCAAACGTGCGCGCCAGGTCGCAGATCGTCGGTATGGAGCCGGGGGT
GGTGACGTGGGTCTGGACCATCCCGGAGGTAAGTTGCAGCAGGGCGTCCCGGCAGCCGGCGGGCGATTGG
TCGTAATCCAGGATAAAGACGTGCATGGGACGGAGGCGTTTGGCCAAGACGTCCAAGGCCCAGGCAAACA
CGTTGTACAGGTCGCCGTTGGGGGCCAGCAACTCGGGGGCCCGAAACAGGGTAAATAACGTGTCCCCGAT
ATGGGGTCGTGGGCCCGCGTTGCTCTGGGGCTCGGCACCCTGGGGCGGCACGGCCGTCCCCGAAAGCTGT
CCCCAATCCTCCCGCCACGACCCGCCGCCCTGCAGATACCGCACCGTATTGGCAAGCAGCCCGTAAACGC
GGCGAATCGCGGCCAGCATAGCCAGGTCAAGCCGCTCGCCGGGGCGCTGGCGTTTGGCCAGGCGGTCGAT
GTGTCTGTCCTCCGGAAGGGCCCCCAACACGATGTTTGTGCCGGGCAAGGTCGGCGGGATGAGGGCCACG
AACGCCAGCACGGCCTGGGGGGTCATGCTGCCCATAAGGTATCGCGCGGCCGGGTAGCACAGGAGGGCGG
CGATGGGATGGCGGTCGAAGATGAGGGTGAGGGCCGGGGGCGGGGCATGTGAGCTCCCAGCCTCCCCCCC
GATATGAGGAGCCAGAACGGCGTCGGTCACGGCATAAGGCATGCCCATTGTTATCTGGGCGCTTGTCATT
ACCACCGCCGCGTCCCCGGCCGATATCTCACCCTGGTCGAGGCGGTGTTGTGTGGTGTAGATGTTCGCGA
TTGTCTCGGAAGCCCCCAGCACCTGCCAGTAAGTCATCGGCTCGGGTACGTAGACGATATCGTCGCGCGA
ACCCAGGGCCACCAGCAGTTGCGTGGTGGTGGTTTT
